Addgene plasmid #166152: pDEST17-His10-DDX5(kf)-SNAP
Purpose: Expression of N. furzeri DDX5 in E. coli
Depositing lab: Daniel Jarosz. Depositing organization: Stanford University. Publication: Identification of protein aggregates in the aging vertebrate brain with prion-like and phase-separation properties. Harel I, Chen YR, Ziv I, Singh PP, Heinzer D, Navarro Negredo P, Goshtchevsky U, Wang W, Astre G, Moses E, McKay A, Machado BE, Hebestreit K, Yin S, Sanchez Alvarado A, Jarosz DF, Brunet A. Cell Rep. 2024 Jun 25;43(6):112787. doi: 10.1016/j.celrep.2023.112787. Epub 2024 May 28. PubMed 38810650.
Backbone
  Vector backbone: pDEST17
  Vector type: Bacterial Expression
Growth in bacteria
  Bacterial resistance: Chloramphenicol and Ampicillin, 25 & 100 μg/mL
  Growth temperature: 37°C
  Growth strain: LOBSTR-BL21(DE3)-RIL
  Copy number: High Copy
Gene/Insert
  Gene/Insert name: DDX5
  Species: N. furzeri
  Promoter: T7
  Tag / fusion protein: His10 (N terminal on backbone); SNAP (C terminal on backbone)
  Cloning method: Gateway Cloning
Terms and licenses: Academic/Nonprofit Terms; Industry Terms: Not Available to Industry
Depositor comments: Please visit https://doi.org/10.1101/2022.02.26.482115 for bioRxiv preprint. Also see Chen and Harel et al. 2024 (https://doi.org/10.1016/j.devcel.2024.04.014)
How to cite: pDEST17-His10-DDX5(kf)-SNAP was a gift from Daniel Jarosz (Addgene plasmid # 166152 ; http://n2t.net/addgene:166152 ; RRID:Addgene_166152)
