[The description below was written by a language model from this plasmid's Addgene catalogue record and pLannotate feature annotations shown in this document.]
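Description:
pDEST17-His10-DDX5(kf)-SNAP is a bacterial expression plasmid built on a modified pDEST17 Gateway destination backbone, designed to produce the DDX5 DEAD-box RNA helicase of the African turquoise killifish, Nothobranchius furzeri, in E. coli. The plasmid is about 7.3 kb and carries a ColE1/pBR322-type origin together with the bom region and rop gene, although the catalogue lists it as high copy. Selection is through the β-lactamase (AmpR) gene. Only broken fragments of the pBR322 tetracycline resistance gene remain, so these are not expected to be functional. No chloramphenicol marker is annotated on the plasmid. The chloramphenicol listed in the record most likely reflects the helper plasmid of the recommended LOBSTR-BL21(DE3)-RIL strain, though the record does not say so explicitly.

The expression cassette is driven by a T7 promoter and the phage T7 gene 10 ribosome binding site, so transcription depends on T7 RNA polymerase supplied by a DE3 lysogen host, and it ends at a T7 terminator. The open reading frame begins with an N-terminal polyhistidine tag (His10 according to the depositor; the automated annotation detects a shorter His run) for metal-affinity purification. It continues through attB1, the DDX5 coding sequence (matched by homology to human DDX5) and attB2, the sites left by Gateway recombination. Downstream lie a partial FLAG-like sequence and a C-terminal SNAP-tag, which reacts covalently with benzylguanine substrates and so allows site-specific fluorescent labelling of the purified protein. The depositor and sequencing-derived records agree in feature content, differing by only three nucleotides in length. The associated publication concerns aggregating proteins with prion-like and phase-separation properties in the aging vertebrate brain, which suggests the labelled recombinant DDX5 serves in vitro work of that kind.
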