Features (pLannotate 1.2.2; 19 found; start..end, strand, type, name):
     21..39      +  promoter       T7 promoter: promoter for bacteriophage T7 RNA polymerase
     71..93      +  RBS            RBS: efficient ribosome binding site from bacteriophage T7 gene 10 (Olins and Rangwala, 1989)
    113..133     +  CDS            7xHis: 6xHis affinity tag
    188..212     +  protein_bind   attB1: mutant version of attB; recombination site for the Gateway® BP reaction BP Clonase™
    230..2056    +  CDS            DDX5: DDX5_HUMAN - Also known as G17P1, HELR, HLR1. Experimental evidence at protein level: Swiss-Prot protein existence level 1. Involved in the alternative regulation of pre-mRNA splicing; its RNA helicase activity is necessary for increasing tau exon 10 inclusion and occurs in a RBM4-dependent manner. Binds to the tau pre- mRNA in the stem-loop region downstream of exon 10. The rate of ATP hydrolysis is highly stimulated by single-stranded RNA. Involved in transcriptional regulation; the function is independent of the RNA helicase activity. Transcriptional coactivator for androgen receptor AR but
   2133..2157    -  protein_bind   attB2: mutant version of attB; recombination site for the Gateway® BP reaction BP Clonase™
   2162..2182    +  CDS            FLAG (fragment): FLAG® epitope tag, followed by an enterokinase cleavage site
   2201..2746    +  CDS            SNAP-tag®: human O6-alkylguanine-DNA-alkyltransferase variant that forms covalent bonds with benzylguanine derivatives optimized for bacterial expression
   2771..2820    +  CDS            SET1 (fragment): solubility-enhancement tag derived from T7 phage gene 10B
   2828..2875    +  terminator     T7 terminator: transcription terminator for bacteriophage T7 RNA polymerase
   2901..3193    -  CDS            TcR (fragment): tetracycline efflux protein; tet; confers resistance to tetracycline
   3241..3269    -  promoter       tet promoter: E. coli promoter for tetracycline efflux protein gene
   3382..3486    +  promoter       AmpR promoter: bla
   3487..4347    +  CDS            AmpR: β-lactamase; bla; confers resistance to ampicillin, carbenicillin, and related antibiotics
   4518..5106    +  rep_origin     ori: high-copy-number ColE1/pMB1/pBR322/pUC origin of replication
   5292..5434    -  misc_feature   bom: basis of mobility region from pBR322
   5536..5727    -  CDS            rop: Rop protein, which maintains plasmids at low copy number; rop
   5744..6124    +  CDS            YPB1_ECOLX: Protein predicted: Swiss-Prot protein existence level 4. From Escherichia coli.
   6366..7270    -  CDS            TcR (fragment): tetracycline efflux protein; tet; confers resistance to tetracycline
>Addgene plasmid #166152 | pDEST17-His10-DDX5(kf)-SNAP | depositor full sequence | sequence record 322701 | Full Sequence
AGATCTCGATCCCGCGAAATTAATACGACTCACTATAGGGAGACCACAACGGTTTCCCTCTAGAAATAAT
TTTGTTTAACTTTAAGAAGGAGATATACATATGTCGTACTACCATCACCATCACCATCACCATCATCATC
ACAGCAGCGGCCATATCGAAGGTCGTCATATGGCTAGCCTCGAATCAACAAGTTTGTACAAAAAAGCAGG
CTTCGAAGGAGATAACAAAATGCCTGGATTTGCAGACAGAGACCGCGGCAGAGATAGAGGGTATGGGGGT
GGCCCCCCTCGGTTTGGTGGCGGTGGGGGAGGAGGCGGCAACAGAGGAGGACCTCTGCTGGGAAAGTTTG
GAAACCCTGGTGAGAGGCTGCGCAAGAAGCACTGGAACCTTGATGAACTACCAAAATTTCAAAAGAATTT
CTACCAGGAACACCCAGATGTCACACACAGACCACTGCAGGAGGTTGACCAGTACCGCAGAAACAAAGAA
GTTACAGTTAAAGGCAGAGATTGTCCCAAACCGATTGTAAAATTCCATGAAGCTGCTTTTCCCAACTACG
TCATGGATGTCATTGTCAAACAGAACTGGACTGAACCAACTCCGATCCAGTCTCAGGGGTGGCCCATTGT
CCTGAGTGGAAAAGACATGGTCGGCATCGCTCAAACGGGGTCTGGGAAGACTTTGGCATATCTTCTGCCT
GCAGTCGTTCACATCCAACATCAGCCCTTCTTGGAGCACGGAGACGGGCCTATTTGCTTGGTGCTGGCAC
CAACCCGTGAGCTGGCTCAGCAGGTGCAACAGGTGGCTGCTGAGTACGGCAGGGCCTCCCGTCTCAAGAG
TACATGCATCTATGGTGGTGCTCCCAAAGGACCACAAATCCGGGACCTTGAGAGGGGTGTTGAGATTTGC
ATCGCCACCCCAGGTCGCCTCATTGATTTCCTGGAATGTGGTAAAACTAATTTGCGTCGTTGCACCTATC
TAGTGCTGGATGAAGCTGACCGCATGCTGGACATGGGCTTTGAACCTCAGATCCGCAAGATAGTGGATCA
AATACGGCCAGACCGTCAGACTCTGATGTGGAGTGCCACCTGGCCTAAAGAAGTTCGTCAGCTGGCTGAG
GACTTCTTGAAGGATTACGTCCAGATCAACATTGGCGCCCTGCAGCTCAGCGCCAATCATAACATCCTGC
AAATAGTAGATGTTTGCAATGACTTAGAAAAGGAAGACAAACTGATTCGGTTGCTGGAGGAGATCATGAG
TGAAAAGGAAAACAAGACCATCATTTTTGTGGAGACCAAAAGGCGTTGTGATGAGCTCACCAGGAGGATG
AGAAGAGACGGATGGCCTGCAATGGGAATCCATGGAGATAAGAGCCAGCAGGAGAGGGACTGGGTCCTTA
ACGAGTTCAGATTTGGCAAAGCTCCGATTCTCATTGCTACAGACGTGGCCTCCCGGGGCTTAGATGTGGA
GGATGTGAAATTTGTCATCAATTATGACTACCCTAACTCCTCTGAGGATTATATCCACCGCATTGGACGC
ACAGCCCGAAGTCAAAAAACGGGCACGGCCTACACCTTCTTCACCCCCAACAACATGAAACAGGCAGGTG
ACCTGATCTCTGTGCTCCGTGAAGCCAACCAGGCCATCAACCCCAAACTGATCCAGATGGCTGAGGACAG
AGGAGGTCGCGGTAGGGGGGGAAGAGGTGGCTACAAGGATGACCGTCGCGATAGGTATTCTGGGGGTGGG
AGGAGTAATTTTGGCGGTAGTGGCTTTAGAGACAGGGACCATGACAGAGGTTTCGGCAATGGGCCGAAGA
CCACATTTGGTGGCAGCAAGGCCCAAAATAGTGGCAATTATGGTGGCAACAGTGGTAACTCTTGTGGTAG
CTATGGCAACAATAACTACAACAACAGTAATGGACAGGGTAGTTTTAGTGGTCCACCTAACCAAGGTGGC
TTTGGGAACCAGGGCTTCCAAGCCCCTCCTCAATTTGGTGGCATGCAGAGGGCTGCACAGAATGGTGTTA
ATCATCCACCATTTCCTTTTAACGCTCAGCCACCCCCGCCACAGAACCAGCAGCCCCCTCCACCAATGGT
GCCCTACCCAATTCCACCACCGTTTCCACAAGACCCAGCTTTCTTGTACAAAGTGGTTGACTACAAGGAT
GACGATGACAAGCTTACCGGTGAGTTCGCTATGGACAAAGATTGCGAAATGAAACGTACCACCCTGGATA
GCCCGCTGGGCAAACTGGAACTGAGCGGCTGCGAACAGGGCCTGCATGAAATTAAACTGCTGGGTAAAGG
CACCAGCGCGGCCGATGCGGTTGAAGTTCCGGCCCCGGCCGCCGTGCTGGGTGGTCCGGAACCGCTGATG
CAGGCGACCGCGTGGCTGAACGCGTATTTTCATCAGCCGGAAGCGATTGAAGAATTTCCGGTTCCGGCGC
TGCATCATCCGGTGTTTCAGCAGGAGAGCTTTACCCGTCAGGTGCTGTGGAAACTGCTGAAAGTGGTTAA
ATTTGGCGAAGTGATTAGCTATCAGCAGCTGGCGGCCCTGGCGGGTAATCCGGCGGCCACCGCCGCCGTT
AAAACCGCGCTGAGCGGTAACCCGGTGCCGATTCTGATTCCGTGCCATCGTGTGGTTAGCTCTAGCGGTG
CGGTTGGCGGTTATGAAGGTGGTCTGGCGGTGAAAGAGTGGCTGCTGGCCCATGAAGGTCATCGTCTGGG
TAAACCGGGTCTGGGACCTGCAGGCTGATAAGGATTCGAGGCTGCTAACAAAGCCCGAAAGGAAGCTGAG
TTGGCTGCTGCCACCGCTGAGCAATAACTAGCATAACCCCTTGGGGCCTCTAAACGGGTCTTGAGGGGTT
TTTTGCTGAAAGGAGGAACTATATCCGGATATCCACAGGACGGGTGTGGTCGCCATGATCGCGTAGTCGA
TAGTGGCTCCAAGTAGCGAAGCGAGCAGGACTGGGCGGCGGCCAAAGCGGTCGGACAGTGCTCCGAGAAC
GGGTGCGCATAGAAATTGCATCAACGCATATAGCGCTAGCAGCACGCCATAGTGACTGGCGATGCTGTCG
GAATGGACGATATCCCGCAAGAGGCCCGGCAGTACCGGCATAACCAAGCCTATGCCTACAGCATCCAGGG
TGACGGTGCCGAGGATGACGATGAGCGCATTGTTAGATTTCATACACGGTGCCTGACTGCGTTAGCAATT
TAACTGTGATAAACTACCGCATTAAAGCTTATCGATGATAAGCTGTCAAACATGAGAATTCTTGAAGACG
AAAGGGCCTCGTGATACGCCTATTTTTATAGGTTAATGTCATGATAATAATGGTTTCTTAGACGTCAGGT
GGCACTTTTCGGGGAAATGTGCGCGGAACCCCTATTTGTTTATTTTTCTAAATACATTCAAATATGTATC
CGCTCATGAGACAATAACCCTGATAAATGCTTCAATAATATTGAAAAAGGAAGAGTATGAGTATTCAACA
TTTCCGTGTCGCCCTTATTCCCTTTTTTGCGGCATTTTGCCTTCCTGTTTTTGCTCACCCAGAAACGCTG
GTGAAAGTAAAAGATGCTGAAGATCAGTTGGGTGCACGAGTGGGTTACATCGAACTGGATCTCAACAGCG
GTAAGATCCTTGAGAGTTTTCGCCCCGAAGAACGTTTTCCAATGATGAGCACTTTTAAAGTTCTGCTATG
TGGCGCGGTATTATCCCGTGTTGACGCCGGGCAAGAGCAACTCGGTCGCCGCATACACTATTCTCAGAAT
GACTTGGTTGAGTACTCACCAGTCACAGAAAAGCATCTTACGGATGGCATGACAGTAAGAGAATTATGCA
GTGCTGCCATAACCATGAGTGATAACACTGCGGCCAACTTACTTCTGACAACGATCGGAGGACCGAAGGA
GCTAACCGCTTTTTTGCACAACATGGGGGATCATGTAACTCGCCTTGATCGTTGGGAACCGGAGCTGAAT
GAAGCCATACCAAACGACGAGCGTGACACCACGATGCCTGCAGCAATGGCAACAACGTTGCGCAAACTAT
TAACTGGCGAACTACTTACTCTAGCTTCCCGGCAACAATTAATAGACTGGATGGAGGCGGATAAAGTTGC
AGGACCACTTCTGCGCTCGGCCCTTCCGGCTGGCTGGTTTATTGCTGATAAATCTGGAGCCGGTGAGCGT
GGGTCTCGCGGTATCATTGCAGCACTGGGGCCAGATGGTAAGCCCTCCCGTATCGTAGTTATCTACACGA
CGGGGAGTCAGGCAACTATGGATGAACGAAATAGACAGATCGCTGAGATAGGTGCCTCACTGATTAAGCA
TTGGTAACTGTCAGACCAAGTTTACTCATATATACTTTAGATTGATTTAAAACTTCATTTTTAATTTAAA
AGGATCTAGGTGAAGATCCTTTTTGATAATCTCATGACCAAAATCCCTTAACGTGAGTTTTCGTTCCACT
GAGCGTCAGACCCCGTAGAAAAGATCAAAGGATCTTCTTGAGATCCTTTTTTTCTGCGCGTAATCTGCTG
CTTGCAAACAAAAAAACCACCGCTACCAGCGGTGGTTTGTTTGCCGGATCAAGAGCTACCAACTCTTTTT
CCGAAGGTAACTGGCTTCAGCAGAGCGCAGATACCAAATACTGTCCTTCTAGTGTAGCCGTAGTTAGGCC
ACCACTTCAAGAACTCTGTAGCACCGCCTACATACCTCGCTCTGCTAATCCTGTTACCAGTGGCTGCTGC
CAGTGGCGATAAGTCGTGTCTTACCGGGTTGGACTCAAGACGATAGTTACCGGATAAGGCGCAGCGGTCG
GGCTGAACGGGGGGTTCGTGCACACAGCCCAGCTTGGAGCGAACGACCTACACCGAACTGAGATACCTAC
AGCGTGAGCTATGAGAAAGCGCCACGCTTCCCGAAGGGAGAAAGGCGGACAGGTATCCGGTAAGCGGCAG
GGTCGGAACAGGAGAGCGCACGAGGGAGCTTCCAGGGGGAAACGCCTGGTATCTTTATAGTCCTGTCGGG
TTTCGCCACCTCTGACTTGAGCGTCGATTTTTGTGATGCTCGTCAGGGGGGCGGAGCCTATGGAAAAACG
CCAGCAACGCGGCCTTTTTACGGTTCCTGGCCTTTTGCTGGCCTTTTGCTCACATGTTCTTTCCTGCGTT
ATCCCCTGATTCTGTGGATAACCGTATTACCGCCTTTGAGTGAGCTGATACCGCTCGCCGCAGCCGAACG
ACCGAGCGCAGCGAGTCAGTGAGCGAGGAAGCGGAAGAGCGCCTGATGCGGTATTTTCTCCTTACGCATC
TGTGCGGTATTTCACACCGCATATATGGTGCACTCTCAGTACAATCTGCTCTGATGCCGCATAGTTAAGC
CAGTATACACTCCGCTATCGCTACGTGACTGGGTCATGGCTGCGCCCCGACACCCGCCAACACCCGCTGA
CGCGCCCTGACGGGCTTGTCTGCTCCCGGCATCCGCTTACAGACAAGCTGTGACCGTCTCCGGGAGCTGC
ATGTGTCAGAGGTTTTCACCGTCATCACCGAAACGCGCGAGGCAGCTGCGGTAAAGCTCATCAGCGTGGT
CGTGAAGCGATTCACAGATGTCTGCCTGTTCATCCGCGTCCAGCTCGTTGAGTTTCTCCAGAAGCGTTAA
TGTCTGGCTTCTGATAAAGCGGGCCATGTTAAGGGCGGTTTTTTCCTGTTTGGTCACTGATGCCTCCGTG
TAAGGGGGATTTCTGTTCATGGGGGTAATGATACCGATGAAACGAGAGAGGATGCTCACGATACGGGTTA
CTGATGATGAACATGCCCGGTTACTGGAACGTTGTGAGGGTAAACAACTGGCGGTATGGATGCGGCGGGA
CCAGAGAAAAATCACTCAGGGTCAATGCCAGCGCTTCGTTAATACAGATGTAGGTGTTCCACAGGGTAGC
CAGCAGCATCCTGCGATGCAGATCCGGAACATAATGGTGCAGGGCGCTGACTTCCGCGTTTCCAGACTTT
ACGAAACACGGAAACCGAAGACCATTCATGTTGTTGCTCAGGTCGCAGACGTTTTGCAGCAGCAGTCGCT
TCACGTTCGCTCGCGTATCGGTGATTCATTCTGCTAACCAGTAAGGCAACCCCGCCAGCCTAGCCGGGTC
CTCAACGACAGGAGCACGATCATGCGCACCCGTGGCCAGGACCCAACGCTGCCCGAGATGCGCCGCGTGC
GGCTGCTGGAGATGGCGGACGCGATGGATATGTTCTGCCAAGGGTTGGTTTGCGCATTCACAGTTCTCCG
CAAGAATTGATTGGCTCCAATTCTTGGAGTGGTGAATCCGTTAGCGAGGTGCCGCCGGCTTCCATTCAGG
TCGAGGTGGCCCGGCTCCATGCACCGCGACGCAACGCGGGGAGGCAGACAAGGTATAGGGCGGCGCCTAC
AATCCATGCCAACCCGTTCCATGTGCTCGCCGAGGCGGCATAAATCGCCGTGACGATCAGCGGTCCAGTG
ATCGAAGTTAGGCTGGTAAGAGCCGCGAGCGATCCTTGAAGCTGTCCCTGATGGTCGTCATCTACCTGCC
TGGACAGCATGGCCTGCAACGCGGGCATCCCGATGCCGCCGGAAGCGAGAAGAATCATAATGGGGAAGGC
CATCCAGCCTCGCGTCGCGAACGCCAGCAAGACGTAGCCCAGCGCGTCGGCCGCCATGCCGGCGATAATG
GCCTGCTTCTCGCCGAAACGTTTGGTGGCGGGACCAGTGACGAAGGCTTGAGCGAGGGCGTGCAAGATTC
CGAATACCGCAAGCGACAGGCCGATCATCGTCGCGCTCCAGCGAAAGCGGTCCTCGCCGAAAATGACCCA
GAGCGCTGCCGGCACCTGTCCTACGAGTTGCATGATAAAGAAGACAGTCATAAGTGCGGCGACGATAGTC
ATGCCCCGCGCCCACCGGAAGGAGCTGACTGGGTTGAAGGCTCTCAAGGGCATCGGTCGATCGACGCTCT
CCCTTATGCGACTCCTGCATTAGGAAGCAGCCCAGTAGTAGGTTGAGGCCGTTGAGCACCGCCGCCGCAA
GGAATGGTGCATGCAAGGAGATGGCGCCCAACAGTCCCCCGGCCACGGGGCCTGCCACCATACCCACGCC
GAAACAAGCGCTCATGAGCCCGAAGTGGCGAGCCCGATCTTCCCCATCGGTGATGTCGGCGATATAGGCG
CCAGCAACCGCACCTGTGGCGCCGGTGATGCCGGCCACGATGCGTCCGGCGTAGAGGATCG
