Features (pLannotate 1.2.2; 19 found; start..end, strand, type, name):
     21..39      +  promoter       T7 promoter: promoter for bacteriophage T7 RNA polymerase
     71..93      +  RBS            RBS: efficient ribosome binding site from bacteriophage T7 gene 10 (Olins and Rangwala, 1989)
    113..133     +  CDS            7xHis: 6xHis affinity tag
    188..212     +  protein_bind   attB1: mutant version of attB; recombination site for the Gateway® BP reaction BP Clonase™
    230..2056    +  CDS            DDX5: DDX5_HUMAN - Also known as G17P1, HELR, HLR1. Experimental evidence at protein level: Swiss-Prot protein existence level 1. Involved in the alternative regulation of pre-mRNA splicing; its RNA helicase activity is necessary for increasing tau exon 10 inclusion and occurs in a RBM4-dependent manner. Binds to the tau pre- mRNA in the stem-loop region downstream of exon 10. The rate of ATP hydrolysis is highly stimulated by single-stranded RNA. Involved in transcriptional regulation; the function is independent of the RNA helicase activity. Transcriptional coactivator for androgen receptor AR but
   2133..2157    -  protein_bind   attB2: mutant version of attB; recombination site for the Gateway® BP reaction BP Clonase™
   2162..2182    +  CDS            FLAG (fragment): FLAG® epitope tag, followed by an enterokinase cleavage site
   2201..2746    +  CDS            SNAP-tag®: human O6-alkylguanine-DNA-alkyltransferase variant that forms covalent bonds with benzylguanine derivatives optimized for bacterial expression
   2771..2820    +  CDS            SET1 (fragment): solubility-enhancement tag derived from T7 phage gene 10B
   2828..2875    +  terminator     T7 terminator: transcription terminator for bacteriophage T7 RNA polymerase
   2901..3193    -  CDS            TcR (fragment): tetracycline efflux protein; tet; confers resistance to tetracycline
   3241..3269    -  promoter       tet promoter: E. coli promoter for tetracycline efflux protein gene
   3382..3486    +  promoter       AmpR promoter: bla
   3487..4347    +  CDS            AmpR: β-lactamase; bla; confers resistance to ampicillin, carbenicillin, and related antibiotics
   4518..5106    +  rep_origin     ori: high-copy-number ColE1/pMB1/pBR322/pUC origin of replication
   5292..5431    -  misc_feature   bom: basis of mobility region from pBR322
   5533..5724    -  CDS            rop: Rop protein, which maintains plasmids at low copy number; rop
   5741..6121    +  CDS            YPB1_ECOLX: Protein predicted: Swiss-Prot protein existence level 4. From Escherichia coli.
   6363..7267    -  CDS            TcR (fragment): tetracycline efflux protein; tet; confers resistance to tetracycline
>Addgene plasmid #166152 | pDEST17-His10-DDX5(kf)-SNAP | addgene full sequence | sequence record 329860 | Addgene NGS Result
AGATCTCGATCCCGCGAAATTAATACGACTCACTATAGGGAGACCACAACGGTTTCCCTCTAGAAATAAT
TTTGTTTAACTTTAAGAAGGAGATATACATATGTCGTACTACCATCACCATCACCATCACCATCATCATC
ACAGCAGCGGCCATATCGAAGGTCGTCATATGGCTAGCCTCGAATCAACAAGTTTGTACAAAAAAGCAGG
CTTCGAAGGAGATAACAAAATGCCTGGATTTGCAGACAGAGACCGCGGCAGAGATAGAGGGTATGGGGGT
GGCCCCCCTCGGTTTGGTGGCGGTGGGGGAGGAGGCGGCAACAGAGGAGGACCTCTGCTGGGAAAGTTTG
GAAACCCTGGTGAGAGGCTGCGCAAGAAGCACTGGAACCTTGATGAACTACCAAAATTTCAAAAGAATTT
CTACCAGGAACACCCAGATGTCACACACAGACCACTGCAGGAGGTTGACCAGTACCGCAGAAACAAAGAA
GTTACAGTTAAAGGCAGAGATTGTCCCAAACCGATTGTAAAATTCCATGAAGCTGCTTTTCCCAACTACG
TCATGGATGTCATTGTCAAACAGAACTGGACTGAACCAACTCCGATCCAGTCTCAGGGGTGGCCCATTGT
CCTGAGTGGAAAAGACATGGTCGGCATCGCTCAAACGGGGTCTGGGAAGACTTTGGCATATCTTCTGCCT
GCAGTCGTTCACATCCAACATCAGCCCTTCTTGGAGCACGGAGACGGGCCTATTTGCTTGGTGCTGGCAC
CAACCCGTGAGCTGGCTCAGCAGGTGCAACAGGTGGCTGCTGAGTACGGCAGGGCCTCCCGTCTCAAGAG
TACATGCATCTATGGTGGTGCTCCCAAAGGACCACAAATCCGGGACCTTGAGAGGGGTGTTGAGATTTGC
ATCGCCACCCCAGGTCGCCTCATTGATTTCCTGGAATGTGGTAAAACTAATTTGCGTCGTTGCACCTATC
TAGTGCTGGATGAAGCTGACCGCATGCTGGACATGGGCTTTGAACCTCAGATCCGCAAGATAGTGGATCA
AATACGGCCAGACCGTCAGACTCTGATGTGGAGTGCCACCTGGCCTAAAGAAGTTCGTCAGCTGGCTGAG
GACTTCTTGAAGGATTACGTCCAGATCAACATTGGCGCCCTGCAGCTCAGCGCCAATCATAACATCCTGC
AAATAGTAGATGTTTGCAATGACTTAGAAAAGGAAGACAAACTGATTCGGTTGCTGGAGGAGATCATGAG
TGAAAAGGAAAACAAGACCATCATTTTTGTGGAGACCAAAAGGCGTTGTGATGAGCTCACCAGGAGGATG
AGAAGAGACGGATGGCCTGCAATGGGAATCCATGGAGATAAGAGCCAGCAGGAGAGGGACTGGGTCCTTA
ACGAGTTCAGATTTGGCAAAGCTCCGATTCTCATTGCTACAGACGTGGCCTCCCGGGGCTTAGATGTGGA
GGATGTGAAATTTGTCATCAATTATGACTACCCTAACTCCTCTGAGGATTATATCCACCGCATTGGACGC
ACAGCCCGAAGTCAAAAAACGGGCACGGCCTACACCTTCTTCACCCCCAACAACATGAAACAGGCAGGTG
ACCTGATCTCTGTGCTCCGTGAAGCCAACCAGGCCATCAACCCCAAACTGATCCAGATGGCTGAGGACAG
AGGAGGTCGCGGTAGGGGGGGAAGAGGTGGCTACAAGGATGACCGTCGCGATAGGTATTCTGGGGGTGGG
AGGAGTAATTTTGGCGGTAGTGGCTTTAGAGACAGGGACCATGACAGAGGTTTCGGCAATGGGCCGAAGA
CCACATTTGGTGGCAGCAAGGCCCAAAATAGTGGCAATTATGGTGGCAACAGTGGTAACTCTTGTGGTAG
CTATGGCAACAATAACTACAACAACAGTAATGGACAGGGTAGTTTTAGTGGTCCACCTAACCAAGGTGGC
TTTGGGAACCAGGGCTTCCAAGCCCCTCCTCAATTTGGTGGCATGCAGAGGGCTGCACAGAATGGTGTTA
ATCATCCACCATTTCCTTTTAACGCTCAGCCACCCCCGCCACAGAACCAGCAGCCCCCTCCACCAATGGT
GCCCTACCCAATTCCACCACCGTTTCCACAAGACCCAGCTTTCTTGTACAAAGTGGTTGACTACAAGGAT
GACGATGACAAGCTTACCGGTGAGTTCGCTATGGACAAAGATTGCGAAATGAAACGTACCACCCTGGATA
GCCCGCTGGGCAAACTGGAACTGAGCGGCTGCGAACAGGGCCTGCATGAAATTAAACTGCTGGGTAAAGG
CACCAGCGCGGCCGATGCGGTTGAAGTTCCGGCCCCGGCCGCCGTGCTGGGTGGTCCGGAACCGCTGATG
CAGGCGACCGCGTGGCTGAACGCGTATTTTCATCAGCCGGAAGCGATTGAAGAATTTCCGGTTCCGGCGC
TGCATCATCCGGTGTTTCAGCAGGAGAGCTTTACCCGTCAGGTGCTGTGGAAACTGCTGAAAGTGGTTAA
ATTTGGCGAAGTGATTAGCTATCAGCAGCTGGCGGCCCTGGCGGGTAATCCGGCGGCCACCGCCGCCGTT
AAAACCGCGCTGAGCGGTAACCCGGTGCCGATTCTGATTCCGTGCCATCGTGTGGTTAGCTCTAGCGGTG
CGGTTGGCGGTTATGAAGGTGGTCTGGCGGTGAAAGAGTGGCTGCTGGCCCATGAAGGTCATCGTCTGGG
TAAACCGGGTCTGGGACCTGCAGGCTGATAAGGATTCGAGGCTGCTAACAAAGCCCGAAAGGAAGCTGAG
TTGGCTGCTGCCACCGCTGAGCAATAACTAGCATAACCCCTTGGGGCCTCTAAACGGGTCTTGAGGGGTT
TTTTGCTGAAAGGAGGAACTATATCCGGATATCCACAGGACGGGTGTGGTCGCCATGATCGCGTAGTCGA
TAGTGGCTCCAAGTAGCGAAGCGAGCAGGACTGGGCGGCGGCCAAAGCGGTCGGACAGTGCTCCGAGAAC
GGGTGCGCATAGAAATTGCATCAACGCATATAGCGCTAGCAGCACGCCATAGTGACTGGCGATGCTGTCG
GAATGGACGATATCCCGCAAGAGGCCCGGCAGTACCGGCATAACCAAGCCTATGCCTACAGCATCCAGGG
TGACGGTGCCGAGGATGACGATGAGCGCATTGTTAGATTTCATACACGGTGCCTGACTGCGTTAGCAATT
TAACTGTGATAAACTACCGCATTAAAGCTTATCGATGATAAGCTGTCAAACATGAGAATTCTTGAAGACG
AAAGGGCCTCGTGATACGCCTATTTTTATAGGTTAATGTCATGATAATAATGGTTTCTTAGACGTCAGGT
GGCACTTTTCGGGGAAATGTGCGCGGAACCCCTATTTGTTTATTTTTCTAAATACATTCAAATATGTATC
CGCTCATGAGACAATAACCCTGATAAATGCTTCAATAATATTGAAAAAGGAAGAGTATGAGTATTCAACA
TTTCCGTGTCGCCCTTATTCCCTTTTTTGCGGCATTTTGCCTTCCTGTTTTTGCTCACCCAGAAACGCTG
GTGAAAGTAAAAGATGCTGAAGATCAGTTGGGTGCACGAGTGGGTTACATCGAACTGGATCTCAACAGCG
GTAAGATCCTTGAGAGTTTTCGCCCCGAAGAACGTTTTCCAATGATGAGCACTTTTAAAGTTCTGCTATG
TGGCGCGGTATTATCCCGTGTTGACGCCGGGCAAGAGCAACTCGGTCGCCGCATACACTATTCTCAGAAT
GACTTGGTTGAGTACTCACCAGTCACAGAAAAGCATCTTACGGATGGCATGACAGTAAGAGAATTATGCA
GTGCTGCCATAACCATGAGTGATAACACTGCGGCCAACTTACTTCTGACAACGATCGGAGGACCGAAGGA
GCTAACCGCTTTTTTGCACAACATGGGGGATCATGTAACTCGCCTTGATCGTTGGGAACCGGAGCTGAAT
GAAGCCATACCAAACGACGAGCGTGACACCACGATGCCTGCAGCAATGGCAACAACGTTGCGCAAACTAT
TAACTGGCGAACTACTTACTCTAGCTTCCCGGCAACAATTAATAGACTGGATGGAGGCGGATAAAGTTGC
AGGACCACTTCTGCGCTCGGCCCTTCCGGCTGGCTGGTTTATTGCTGATAAATCTGGAGCCGGTGAGCGT
GGGTCTCGCGGTATCATTGCAGCACTGGGGCCAGATGGTAAGCCCTCCCGTATCGTAGTTATCTACACGA
CGGGGAGTCAGGCAACTATGGATGAACGAAATAGACAGATCGCTGAGATAGGTGCCTCACTGATTAAGCA
TTGGTAACTGTCAGACCAAGTTTACTCATATATACTTTAGATTGATTTAAAACTTCATTTTTAATTTAAA
AGGATCTAGGTGAAGATCCTTTTTGATAATCTCATGACCAAAATCCCTTAACGTGAGTTTTCGTTCCACT
GAGCGTCAGACCCCGTAGAAAAGATCAAAGGATCTTCTTGAGATCCTTTTTTTCTGCGCGTAATCTGCTG
CTTGCAAACAAAAAAACCACCGCTACCAGCGGTGGTTTGTTTGCCGGATCAAGAGCTACCAACTCTTTTT
CCGAAGGTAACTGGCTTCAGCAGAGCGCAGATACCAAATACTGTCCTTCTAGTGTAGCCGTAGTTAGGCC
ACCACTTCAAGAACTCTGTAGCACCGCCTACATACCTCGCTCTGCTAATCCTGTTACCAGTGGCTGCTGC
CAGTGGCGATAAGTCGTGTCTTACCGGGTTGGACTCAAGACGATAGTTACCGGATAAGGCGCAGCGGTCG
GGCTGAACGGGGGGTTCGTGCACACAGCCCAGCTTGGAGCGAACGACCTACACCGAACTGAGATACCTAC
AGCGTGAGCTATGAGAAAGCGCCACGCTTCCCGAAGGGAGAAAGGCGGACAGGTATCCGGTAAGCGGCAG
GGTCGGAACAGGAGAGCGCACGAGGGAGCTTCCAGGGGGAAACGCCTGGTATCTTTATAGTCCTGTCGGG
TTTCGCCACCTCTGACTTGAGCGTCGATTTTTGTGATGCTCGTCAGGGGGGCGGAGCCTATGGAAAAACG
CCAGCAACGCGGCCTTTTTACGGTTCCTGGCCTTTTGCTGGCCTTTTGCTCACATGTTCTTTCCTGCGTT
ATCCCCTGATTCTGTGGATAACCGTATTACCGCCTTTGAGTGAGCTGATACCGCTCGCCGCAGCCGAACG
ACCGAGCGCAGCGAGTCAGTGAGCGAGGAAGCGGAAGAGCGCCTGATGCGGTATTTTCTCCTTACGCATC
TGTGCGGTATTTCACACCGCAATGGTGCACTCTCAGTACAATCTGCTCTGATGCCGCATAGTTAAGCCAG
TATACACTCCGCTATCGCTACGTGACTGGGTCATGGCTGCGCCCCGACACCCGCCAACACCCGCTGACGC
GCCCTGACGGGCTTGTCTGCTCCCGGCATCCGCTTACAGACAAGCTGTGACCGTCTCCGGGAGCTGCATG
TGTCAGAGGTTTTCACCGTCATCACCGAAACGCGCGAGGCAGCTGCGGTAAAGCTCATCAGCGTGGTCGT
GAAGCGATTCACAGATGTCTGCCTGTTCATCCGCGTCCAGCTCGTTGAGTTTCTCCAGAAGCGTTAATGT
CTGGCTTCTGATAAAGCGGGCCATGTTAAGGGCGGTTTTTTCCTGTTTGGTCACTGATGCCTCCGTGTAA
GGGGGATTTCTGTTCATGGGGGTAATGATACCGATGAAACGAGAGAGGATGCTCACGATACGGGTTACTG
ATGATGAACATGCCCGGTTACTGGAACGTTGTGAGGGTAAACAACTGGCGGTATGGATGCGGCGGGACCA
GAGAAAAATCACTCAGGGTCAATGCCAGCGCTTCGTTAATACAGATGTAGGTGTTCCACAGGGTAGCCAG
CAGCATCCTGCGATGCAGATCCGGAACATAATGGTGCAGGGCGCTGACTTCCGCGTTTCCAGACTTTACG
AAACACGGAAACCGAAGACCATTCATGTTGTTGCTCAGGTCGCAGACGTTTTGCAGCAGCAGTCGCTTCA
CGTTCGCTCGCGTATCGGTGATTCATTCTGCTAACCAGTAAGGCAACCCCGCCAGCCTAGCCGGGTCCTC
AACGACAGGAGCACGATCATGCGCACCCGTGGCCAGGACCCAACGCTGCCCGAGATGCGCCGCGTGCGGC
TGCTGGAGATGGCGGACGCGATGGATATGTTCTGCCAAGGGTTGGTTTGCGCATTCACAGTTCTCCGCAA
GAATTGATTGGCTCCAATTCTTGGAGTGGTGAATCCGTTAGCGAGGTGCCGCCGGCTTCCATTCAGGTCG
AGGTGGCCCGGCTCCATGCACCGCGACGCAACGCGGGGAGGCAGACAAGGTATAGGGCGGCGCCTACAAT
CCATGCCAACCCGTTCCATGTGCTCGCCGAGGCGGCATAAATCGCCGTGACGATCAGCGGTCCAATGATC
GAAGTTAGGCTGGTAAGAGCCGCGAGCGATCCTTGAAGCTGTCCCTGATGGTCGTCATCTACCTGCCTGG
ACAGCATGGCCTGCAACGCGGGCATCCCGATGCCGCCGGAAGCGAGAAGAATCATAATGGGGAAGGCCAT
CCAGCCTCGCGTCGCGAACGCCAGCAAGACGTAGCCCAGCGCGTCGGCCGCCATGCCGGCGATAATGGCC
TGCTTCTCGCCGAAACGTTTGGTGGCGGGACCAGTGACGAAGGCTTGAGCGAGGGCGTGCAAGATTCCGA
ATACCGCAAGCGACAGGCCGATCATCGTCGCGCTCCAGCGAAAGCGGTCCTCGCCGAAAATGACCCAGAG
CGCTGCCGGCACCTGTCCTACGAGTTGCATGATAAAGAAGACAGTCATAAGTGCGGCGACGATAGTCATG
CCCCGCGCCCACCGGAAGGAGCTGACTGGGTTGAAGGCTCTCAAGGGCATCGGTCGATCGACGCTCTCCC
TTATGCGACTCCTGCATTAGGAAGCAGCCCAGTAGTAGGTTGAGGCCGTTGAGCACCGCCGCCGCAAGGA
ATGGTGCATGCAAGGAGATGGCGCCCAACAGTCCCCCGGCCACGGGGCCTGCCACCATACCCACGCCGAA
ACAAGCGCTCATGAGCCCGAAGTGGCGAGCCCGATCTTCCCCATCGGTGATGTCGGCGATATAGGCGCCA
GCAACCGCACCTGTGGCGCCGGTGATGCCGGCCACGATGCGTCCGGCGTAGAGGATCG
